Addgene plasmid #31799: pCDF1-GRM3 (G561E)
Depositing lab: Yardena Samuels. Depositing organization: National Human Genome Research Institute (NHGRI). Publication: Exon capture analysis of G protein-coupled receptors identifies activating mutations in GRM3 in melanoma. Prickett TD, Wei X, Cardenas-Navia I, Teer JK, Lin JC, Walia V, Gartner J, Jiang J, Cherukuri PF, Molinolo A, Davies MA, Gershenwald JE, Stemke-Hale K, Rosenberg SA, Margulies EH, Samuels Y. Nat Genet. 2011 Sep 25;43(11):1119-26. doi: 10.1038/ng.950. PubMed 21946352.
Backbone
  Vector backbone: pCDF1- MCS2-EF1-puromycin
  Backbone manufacturer: SBI
  Backbone size w/o insert (bp): 6600
  Vector type: Mammalian Expression, Lentiviral
  Selectable markers: Puromycin
Growth in bacteria
  Bacterial resistance: Ampicillin, 100 μg/mL
  Growth temperature: 37°C
  Growth strain: NEB Stable
  Copy number: Low Copy
Gene/Insert
  Gene/Insert name: GRM3 (alt name: mGluR3)
  Species: H. sapiens (human)
  Insert size (bp): 2640
  Mutation: Changed glycine 561 to glutamic acid
  GenBank ID: NM_000840
  Entrez Gene: GRM3 (a.k.a. GLUR3, GPRC1C, MGLUR3, mGlu3)
  Promoter: CMV
  Tag / fusion protein: FLAG (C terminal on insert)
  Cloning method: Restriction Enzyme; 5′ cloning site XbaI (not destroyed); 3′ cloning site NotI (not destroyed)
  Sequencing primers: 5′ NA
Terms and licenses: Academic/Nonprofit Terms; Industry Terms: Not Available to Industry
How to cite: pCDF1-GRM3 (G561E) was a gift from Yardena Samuels (Addgene plasmid # 31799 ; http://n2t.net/addgene:31799 ; RRID:Addgene_31799)
