[The description below was written by a language model from this plasmid's Addgene catalogue record.]
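Description:
pCDF1-GRM3 (G561E) is a lentiviral mammalian expression plasmid built on the commercial pCDF1-MCS2-EF1-puromycin backbone (about 6.6 kb without insert). It is propagated in bacteria under ampicillin selection as a low-copy plasmid, in a recombination-reduced strain of the kind usually chosen to keep the repeated viral sequences of lentiviral vectors stable. In mammalian cells, selection is by puromycin; the backbone name indicates that the puromycin resistance gene is driven by an EF1 promoter, separate from the promoter controlling the insert. No feature table accompanies the record, so the origin of replication, the LTRs, the packaging signal and other viral elements are not individually documented here.

The payload is a roughly 2.6 kb human GRM3 cDNA, encoding metabotropic glutamate receptor 3 (mGluR3), a G protein-coupled receptor. It was cloned between XbaI and NotI sites, both of which were preserved, and is expressed from a CMV promoter. The coding sequence carries a point mutation changing glycine 561 to glutamic acid, and a FLAG epitope is fused to the C terminus, allowing the receptor to be detected or immunoprecipitated with anti-FLAG antibodies. The dual-promoter layout lets transduced or transfected cells be enriched with puromycin while they express the mutant receptor, which suits the generation of stable cell pools.

The associated publication reports an exon-capture survey of G protein-coupled receptors that identified activating GRM3 mutations in melanoma. This construct therefore appears intended for functional study of the G561E variant in mammalian cells, presumably in comparison with wild-type GRM3.
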