>Addgene plasmid #31799 | pCDF1-GRM3 (G561E) | addgene partial sequence | sequence record 130676 | hGRM3-F2 5'-agaagcgggaaacagtcatc-3'
GATTCAGCATGTTGATCTCTCTTACCTACGATGTGATCCTGGTGATCTTATGCACTGTGTACGCCTTCAA
AACGCGGAAGTGCCCAGAAAATTTCAACGAAGCTAAGTTCATAGGTTTTACCATGTACACCACGTGCATC
ATCTGGTTGGCCTTCCTCCCTATATTTTATGTGACATCAAGTGACTACAGAGTGCAGACGACAACCATGT
GCATCTCTGTCAGCCTGAGTGGCTTTGTGGTCTTGGGCTGTTTGTTTGCACCCAAGGTTCACATCATCCT
GTTTCAACCCCAGAAGAATGTTGTCACACACAGACTGCACCTCAACAGGTTCAGTGTCAGTGGAACTGGG
ACCACATACTCTCAGTCCTCTGCAAGCACGTATGTGCCAACGGTGTGCAATGGGCGGGAAGTCCTCGACT
CCACCACCTCATCTCTGGATTACAAGGATGACGACGATAAGTAGGCGGCCGCGAAGGATCTGCGATCGCT
CCGGTGCCCGTCAGTGGGCAGAGCGCACATCGCCCACAGTCCCCGAGAAGTTGGGGGGAGGGGTCGGCAA
TTGAACGGGTGCCTAGAGAAGGTGGCGCGGGGTAAACTGGGAAAGTGATGTCGTGTACTGGCTCCGCCTT
TTTCCCGAGGGTGGGGGAGAACCGTATATAAGTGCAGTAGTCGCCGTGAACGTTCTTTTTCGCAACGGGT
TTGCCGCCAGAACACAGCTGAAGCTTCGAGGGGCTCGCATCTCTCCTTCACGCGCCCGCCGCCCTACCTG
AGGCCGCCATCCACGCCGGTTGAGTCGCGTTCTGCCGCCTCCCGCCTGTGGTGCCTCCTGAACTGCGTCC
GCCGTCTAGGTAAGTTTAAAGCTCAGGTCGAGACCGGGCCTTTGTCCGGCGCTCCCTTGGAGCCTACCTA
GACTCAGCCGGCTCTCCACGCTTTGCCTGACCCTGCTTGCTCAACTCTACGTCTTTGTTTCGTTTTCTGT
TCTGCGCCGTTACAGATCCAAGCTGTGACCGG
