>Addgene plasmid #31799 | pCDF1-GRM3 (G561E) | addgene partial sequence | sequence record 131493 | hGRM3-F1 5'-actgggcagaaaccttatcg-3'
TCCCGGAACTCAGTCCCCACTTCCCAGTGCAGCGACCCCTGTGCCCCCAATGAAATGAAGAATATGCAAC
CAGGGGATGTCTGCTGCTGGATTTGCATCCCCTGTGAACCCTACGAATACCTGGCTGATGAGTTTACCTG
TATGGATTGTGGGTCTGGACAGTGGCCCACTGCAGACCTAACTGAATGCTATGACCTTCCTGAGGACTAC
ATCAGGTGGGAAGACGCCTGGGCCATTGGCCCAGTCACCATTGCCTGTCTGGGTTTTATGTGTACATGCA
TGGTTGTAACTGTTTTTATCAAGCACAACAACACACCCTTGGTCAAAGCATCGGGCCGAGAACTCTGCTA
CATCTTATTGTTTGGGGTTGGCCTGTCATACTGCATGACATTCTTCTTCATTGCCAAGCCATCACCAGTC
ATCTGTGCATTGCGCCGACTCGGGCTGGGGAGTTCCTTCGCTATCTGTTACTCAGCCCTGCTGACCAAGA
CAAACTGCATTGCCCGCATCTTCGATGGGGTCAAGAATGGCGCTCAGAGGCCAAAATTCATCAGCCCCAG
TTCTCAGGTTTTCATCTGCCTGGGTCTGATCCTGGTGCAAATTGTGATGGTGTCTGTGTGGCTCATCCTG
GAGGCCCCAGGCACCAGGAGGTATACCCTTGCAGAGAAGCGGGAAACAGTCATCCTAAAATGCAATGTCA
AAGATTCCAGCATGTTGATCTCTCTTACCTACGATGTGATCCTGGTGATCTTATGCACTGTGTACGCCTT
CAAAACGCGGAAGTGCCCAGAAAATTTCAACGAAGCTAAGTTCATAGGTTTTACCATGTACACCACGTGC
ATCATCTGGTTGGCCTTCCTCCCTATATTTTATGTGACATCAAGTGACTACAGAGTGCAGACGACAACCA
TGTGCATCTCTGTCAGCCTGAGTGGCTTTGTGGTCTTGGGCTGTTTGTTTGCACCCAAGGTTCACATCAT
CCTGTTTCAACCCCAGAAGA
